>Addgene plasmid #235543 | pTRIP-SFFV-tagBFP-2A-FLAG-coBICP0 | addgene full sequence | sequence record 485992 | Addgene NGS Result
ACATAATTGGACAAACTACCTACAGAGATTTAAAGCTCTAAGGTAAATATAAAATTTTTAAGTGTATAAT
GTGTTAAACTACTGATTCTAATTGTTTGTGTATTTTAGATTCCAACCTATGGAACTGATGAATGGGAGCA
GTGGTGGAATGCCTTTAATGAGGAAAACCTGTTTTGCTCAGAAGAAATGCCATCTAGTGATGATGAGGCT
ACTGCTGACTCTCAACATTCTACTCCTCCAAAAAAGAAGAGAAAGGTAGAAGACCCCAAGGACTTTCCTT
CAGAATTGCTAAGTTTTTTGAGTCATGCTGTGTTTAGTAATAGAACTCTTGCTTGCTTTGCTATTTACAC
CACAAAGGAAAAAGCTGCACTGCTATACAAGAAAATTATGGAAAAATATTCTGTAACCTTTATAAGTAGG
CATAACAGTTATAATCATAACATACTGTTTTTTCTTACTCCACACAGGCATAGAGTGTCTGCTATTAATA
ACTATGCTCAAAAATTGTGTACCTTTAGCTTTTTAATTTGTAAAGGGGTTAATAAGGAATATTTGATGTA
TAGTGCCTTGACTAGAGATCATAATCAGCCATACCACATTTGTAGAGGTTTTACTTGCTTTAAAAAACCT
CCCACACCTCCCCCTGAACCTGAAACATAAAATGAATGCAATTGTTGTTGTTAACTTGTTTATTGCAGCT
TATAATGGTTACAAATAAAGCAATAGCATCACAAATTTCACAAATAAAGCATTTTTTTCACTGCATTCTA
GTTGTGGTTTGTCCAAACTCATCAATGTATCTTATCATGTCTGGATCAACTGGATAACTCAAGCTAACCA
AAATCATCCCAAACTTCCCACCCCATACCCTATTACCACTGCCAATTACCTGTGGTTTCATTTACTCTAA
ACCTGTGATTCCTCTGAATTATTTTCATTTTAAAGAAATTGTATTTGTTAAATATGTACTACAAACTTAG
TAGTTGGAAGGGCTAATTCACTCCCAAAGAAGACAAGATATCCTTGATCTGTGGATCTACCACACACAAG
GCTACTTCCCTGATTAGCAGAACTACACACCAGGGCCAGGGGTCAGATATCCACTGACCTTTGGATGGTG
CTACAAGCTAGTACCAGTTGAGCCAGATAAGGTAGAAGAGGCCAATAAAGGAGAGAACACCAGCTTGTTA
CACCCTGTGAGCCTGCATGGGATGGATGACCCGGAGAGAGAAGTGTTAGAGTGGAGGTTTGACAGCCGCC
TAGCATTTCATCACGTGGCCCGAGAGCTGCATCCGGAGTACTTCAAGAACTGCTGATATCGAGCTTGCTA
CAAGGGACTTTCCGCTGGGGACTTTCCAGGGAGGCGTGGCCTGGGCGGGACTGGGGAGTGGCGAGCCCTC
AGATCCTGCATATAAGCAGCTGCTTTTTGCCTGTACTGGGTCTCTCTGGTTAGACCAGATCTGAGCCTGG
GAGCTCTCTGGCTAACTAGGGAACCCACTGCTTAAGCCTCAATAAAGCTTGCCTTGAGTGCTTCAAGTAG
TGTGTGCCCGTCTGTTGTGTGACTCTGGTAACTAGAGATCCCTCAGACCCTTTTAGTCAGTGTGGAAAAT
CTCTAGCAGTGGCGCCCGAACAGGGACTTGAAAGCGAAAGGGAAACCAGAGGAGCTCTCTCGACGCAGGA
CTCGGCTTGCTGAAGCGCGCACGGCAAGAGGCGAGGGGCGGCGACTGGTGAGTACGCCAAAAATTTTGAC
TAGCGGAGGCTAGAAGGAGAGAGATGGGTGCGAGAGCGTCAGTATTAAGCGGGGGAGAATTAGATCGCGA
TGGGAAAAAATTCGGTTAAGGCCAGGGGGAAAGAAAAAATATAAATTAAAACATATAGTATGGGCAAGCA
GGGAGCTAGAACGATTCGCAGTTAATCCTGGCCTGTTAGAAACATCAGAAGGCTGTAGACAAATACTGGG
ACAGCTACAACCATCCCTTCAGACAGGATCAGAAGAACTTAGATCATTATATAATACAGTAGCAACCCTC
TATTGTGTGCATCAAAGGATAGAGATAAAAGACACCAAGGAAGCTTTAGACAAGATAGAGGAAGAGCAAA
ACAAAAGTAAGACCACCGCACAGCAAGCGGCCGCTGATCTTCAGACCTGGAGGAGGAGATATGAGGGACA
ATTGGAGAAGTGAATTATATAAATATAAAGTAGTAAAAATTGAACCATTAGGAGTAGCACCCACCAAGGC
AAAGAGAAGAGTGGTGCAGAGAGAAAAAAGAGCAGTGGGAATAGGAGCTTTGTTCCTTGGGTTCTTGGGA
GCAGCAGGAAGCACTATGGGCGCAGCGTCAATGACGCTGACGGTACAGGCCAGACAATTATTGTCTGGTA
TAGTGCAGCAGCAGAACAATTTGCTGAGGGCTATTGAGGCGCAACAGCATCTGTTGCAACTCACAGTCTG
GGGCATCAAGCAGCTCCAGGCAAGAATCCTGGCTGTGGAAAGATACCTAAAGGATCAACAGCTCCTGGGG
ATTTGGGGTTGCTCTGGAAAACTCATTTGCACCACTGCTGTGCCTTGGAATGCTAGTTGGAGTAATAAAT
CTCTGGAACAGATTTGGAATCACACGACCTGGATGGAGTGGGACAGAGAAATTAACAATTACACAAGCTT
AATACACTCCTTAATTGAAGAATCGCAAAACCAGCAAGAAAAGAATGAACAAGAATTATTGGAATTAGAT
AAATGGGCAAGTTTGTGGAATTGGTTTAACATAACAAATTGGCTGTGGTATATAAAATTATTCATAATGA
TAGTAGGAGGCTTGGTAGGTTTAAGAATAGTTTTTGCTGTACTTTCTATAGTGAATAGAGTTAGGCAGGG
ATATTCACCATTATCGTTTCAGACCCACCTCCCAACCCCGAGGGGACCCGACAGGCCCGAAGGAATAGAA
GAAGAAGGTGGAGAGAGAGACAGAGACAGATCCATTCGATTAGTGAACGGATCTCGACGGTATCGCCGAA
TTCACAAATGGCAGTATTCATCCACAATTTTAAAAGAAAAGGGGGGATTGGGGGGTACAGTGCAGGGGAA
AGAATAGTAGACATAATAGCAACAGACATACAAACTAAAGAATTACAAAAACAAATTACAAAAATTCAAA
ATTTTCGGGTTTATTACAGGGACAGCAGAGATCCACTTTGGCTGATACGCGTCTGCAGCCCCGATAAAAT
AAAAGATTTTATTTAGTCTCCAGAAAAAGGGGGGAATGAAAGACCCCACCTGTAGGTTTGGCAAGCTAGC
TGCAGTAACGCCATTTTGCAAGGCATGGAAAAATACCAAACCAAGAATAGAGAAGTTCAGATCAAGGGCG
GGTACATGAAAATAGCTAACGTTGGGCCAAACAGGATATCTGCGGTGAGCAGTTTCGGCCCCGGCCCGGG
GCCAAGAACAGATGGTCACCGCAGTTTCGGCCCCGGCCCGAGGCCAAGAACAGATGGTCCCCAGATATGG
CCCAACCCTCAGCAGTTTCTTAAGACCCATCAGATGTTTCCAGGCTCCCCCAAGGACCTGAAATGACCCT
GCGCCTTATTTGAATTAACCAATCAGCCTGCTTCTCGCTTCTGTTCGCGCGCTTCTGCTTCCCGAGCTCT
ATAAAAGAGCTCACAACCCCTCACTCGGCGCGCCAGTCCTCCGACAGACTGAGTCGCCCGGGCCGCGGGC
TAGCGCCACCATGAGCGAGCTGATTAAGGAGAACATGCACATGAAGCTGTACATGGAGGGCACCGTGGAC
AACCATCACTTCAAGTGCACATCCGAGGGCGAAGGCAAGCCCTACGAGGGCACCCAGACCATGAGAATCA
AGGTGGTCGAGGGCGGCCCTCTCCCCTTCGCCTTCGACATCCTGGCTACTAGCTTCCTCTACGGCAGCAA
GACCTTCATCAACCACACCCAGGGCATCCCCGACTTCTTCAAGCAGTCCTTCCCTGAGGGCTTCACATGG
GAGAGAGTCACCACATACGAAGACGGGGGCGTGCTGACCGCTACCCAGGACACCAGCCTCCAGGACGGCT
GCCTCATCTACAACGTCAAGATCAGAGGGGTGAACTTCACATCCAACGGCCCTGTGATGCAGAAGAAAAC
ACTCGGCTGGGAGGCCTTCACCGAGACGCTGTACCCCGCTGACGGCGGCCTGGAAGGCAGAAACGACATG
GCCCTGAAGCTCGTGGGCGGGAGCCATCTGATCGCAAACGCCAAGACCACATATAGATCCAAGAAACCCG
CTAAGAACCTCAAGATGCCTGGCGTCTACTATGTGGACTACAGACTGGAAAGAATCAAGGAGGCCAACAA
CGAGACCTACGTCGAGCAGCACGAGGTGGCAGTGGCCAGATACTGCGACCTCCCTAGCAAACTGGGGCAC
AAGCTTAATGGAAGCGGAGCTACTAACTTCAGCCTGCTGAAGCAGGCTGGAGACGTGGAGGAGAACCCTG
GACCTGGATCCACTAGTGCCACCATGGATTATAAGGATGACGATGACAAGGCTCCACCAGCAGCCGCTCC
CGAATTGGGGTCCTGTTGTATTTGTTTGGATGCAATTACAGGTGCCGCTCGGGCCCTTCCTTGTCTCCAT
GCATTTTGTTTGGCGTGTATTCGGAGATGGCTCGAAGGTAGACCTACATGTCCTCTCTGTAAAGCTCCAG
TCCAATCCCTGATACATTCCGTGGCTTCTGACGAATGTTTTGAAGAAATTCCAGTCGGCGGCGGCCCCGG
CGCAGATGGTGCCTTAGAACCTGATGCTGCTGTGATTTGGGGCGAAGATTATGATGCTGGACCAATTGAT
CTTACCGCCGCGGATGGTGAAGCTTCCGGTGCTGGCGGCGAGGCAGGCGCGGCAGATGGCTCTGAAGCAG
GAGGAGGAGCAGGTGGCGCCGAAGAAGCCGGCGAAGCTAGGGGCGCAGGAGCCGGACGAGCTGCAGGGGC
CGCAGGCGGCCGTGCCGGTAGAGGGGCCGATGCCGCACAAGAATTCATCGATAGAGTGGCCCGAGGTCCT
CGACTCCCACTGTTACCCAATACACCAGAACACGGACCCGGAGCACCCTATCTCCGCAGAGTCGTCGAAT
GGGTGGAAGGTGCCCTTGTTGGAACATTCGCTGTTACTGCTAGAGAACTGGCCGCTATGACTGATTATGT
CATGGCAATGCTTGCTGAATGTGGGTTTGATGATGATGGACTTGCGGATGCAATGGAACCATTGATCGGG
GAAGATGATGCACCAGCATTCGTCCGAAGTTTATTGTTTGTCGCTGCTCGATGTGTTACCGTTGGGCCTA
GCCATCTGATTCCGCAACAAAGCGCCCCGCCCGGCGGAAGGGGCGTTGTTTTCCTTGATACAAGCGATAG
CGATTCAGAAGGAAGTGAAGATGATTCCTGGTCAGAATCTGAGGAAAGCTCCAGTGGACTGAGTACAAGC
GATCTCACTGCTATCGATGATACTGAGACTGAACCAGAAACCGATGCTGAAGTCGAAAGCCGCAGAACTC
GCGGAGCCAGCGGAGCTGCGAGAGCCAGAAGACCAGCCGAGAGGCAATACGTGAGTACGAGAGGCAGACA
GACCCCGGCCGTTCAACCTGCCCCCAGGAGTTTAGCAAGGCGGCCCTGTGGGCGGGCTGCCGCTGTGAGC
GCCCCACCATCTTCCAGGTCTAGGGGCGGACGGAGAGATCCAAGGTTGCCAGCCGCACCAAGAGCTGCTC
CAGCAGCACAGGCCCGGGCGTGTTCACCTGAACCTCGCGAGGAAGGCAGAGGCGCAGGACTCGGGGTGGC
AGCCGGTGAAACTGCAGGGTGGGGCGCCGGATCAGAAGAAGGGAGAGGCGAAAGGAGAGCACGATTGCTG
GGAGAAGCCGGACCACCACGGGTTCAAGCTCGGCGGCGACGTCGGACGGAATTGGATCGTGCTCCTACAC
CTGCACCCGCACCTGCTCCGGCGCCGGCTCCGATTTCTACCGTTATTGATTTGACCGCCAATGCACCGGC
ACGACCTGCAGATCCCGCGCCAGCCGCCGCTCCTGGACCCGCTTCAGCTGGCGCCCAGATCGGAACGCCC
GCAGCTGCCGCTGCCGTTACCGCTGCTGCTGCCGCCCCATCAGTTGCCAGGAGTTCCGCCCCATCACCTG
CGGTGACAGCAGCCGCAACGTCTACTGCTGCTGCCATAAGTACTCGCGCACCCACACCTTCCCCGGCTGG
AAGGGCACCAGCTGCAGATCCTAGACGCGCTGGAGCACCCGCTCTTGCGGGCGCTGCTCGCGCAGAAGTG
GGACGAAACGGAAATCCGGGGAGAGAACGACGCCCTGCATCCGCTATGGCCAGAGGAGATTTAGATCCGG
GGCCTGAAAGTTCCGCTCAGAAACGGCGCCGAACAGAGATGGAAGTCGCGGCGTGGGTTCGCGAGTCCTT
ACTTGGAACTCCTCGACGTTCATCCGCAGCATTGGCTCCCCAACCTGGTGGAAGGCAAGGGCCCAGTTTA
GCTGGACTCCTGGGTCGTTGTTCTGGCGGCTCCGCGTGGCGGCAGTGACTCGAGACCTAGAAAAACATGG
AGCAATCACAAGTAGCAATACAGCAGCTACCAATGCTGATTGTGCCTGGCTAGAAGCACAAGAGGAGGAG
GAGGTGGGTTTTCCAGTCACACCTCAGGTACCTTTAAGACCAATGACTTACAAGGCAGCTGTAGATCTTA
GCCACTTTTTAAAAGAAAAGGGGGGACTGGAAGGGCTAATTCACTCCCAACGAAGACAAAATCGTCGAGA
GATGCTGCATATAAGCAGCTGCTTTTTGCTTGTACTGGGTCTCTCTGGTTAGACCAGATCTGAGCCTGGG
AGCTCTCTGGCTAACTAGGGAACCCACTGCTTAAGCCTCAATAAAGCTTGCCTTGAGTGCTTCAAGTAGT
GTGTGCCCGTCTGTTGTGTGACTCTGGTAACTAGAGATCCCTCAGACCCTTTTAGTCAGTGTGGAAAATC
TCTAGCAGTAGTAGTTCATGTCATCTTATTATTCAGTATTTATAACTTGCAAAGAAATGAATATCAGAGA
GTGAGAGGCCTTGACATTATAATAGATTTAGCAGGAATTGAACTAGGAGTGGAGCACACAGGCAAAGCTG
CAGAAGTACTTGGAAGAAGCCACCAGAGATACTCACGATTCTGCACATACCTGGCTAATCCCAGATCCTA
AGGATTACATTAAGTTTACTAACATTTATATAATGATTTATAGTTTAAAGTATAAACTTATCTAATTTAC
TATTCTGACAGATATTAATTAATCCTCAAATATCATAAGAGATGATTACTATTATCCCCATTTAACACAA
GAGGAAACTGAGAGGGAAAGATGTTGAAGTAATTTTCCCACAATTACAGCATCCGTTAGTTACGACTCTA
TGATCTTCTGACACAAATTCCATTTACTCCTCACCCTATGACTCAGTCGAATATATCAAAGTTATGGACA
TTATGCTAAGTAACAAATTACCCTTTTATATAGTAAATACTGAGTAGATTGAGAGAAGAAATTGTTTGCA
AACCTGAATAGCTTCAAGAAGAAGAGAAGTGAGGATAAGAATAACAGTTGTCATTTAACAAGTTTTAACA
AGTAACTTGGTTAGAAAGGGATTCAAATGCATAAAGCAAGGGATAAATTTTTCTGGCAACAAGACTATAC
AATATAACCTTAAATATGACTTCAAATAATTGTTGGAACTTGATAAAACTAATTAAATATTATTGAAGAT
TATCAATATTATAAATGTAATTTACTTTTAAAAAGGGAACATAGAAATGTGTATCATTAGAGTAGAAAAC
AATCCTTATTATCACAATTTGTCAAAACAAGTTTGTTATTAACACAAGTAGAATACTGCATTCAATTAAG
TTGACTGCAGATTTTGTGTTTTGTTAAAATTAGAAAGAGATAACAACAATTTGAATTATTGAAAGTAACA
TGTAAATAGTTCTACATACGTTCTTTTGACATCTTGTTCAATCATTGATCGAAGTTCTTTATCTTGGAAG
AATTTGTTCCAAAGACTCTGAAATAAGGAAAACAATCTATTATATAGTCTCACACCTTTGTTTTACTTTT
AGTGATTTCAATTTAATAATGTAAATGGTTAAAATTTATTCTTCTCTGAGATCATTTCACATTGCAGATA
GAAAACCTGAGACTGGGGTAATTTTTATTAAAATCTAATTTAATCTCAGAAACACATCTTTATTCTAACA
TCAATTTTTCCAGTTTGATATTATCATATAAAGTCAGCCTTCCTCATCTGCAGGTTCCACAACAAAAATC
CAACCAACTGTGGATCAAAAATATTGGGAAAAAATTAAAAATAGCAATACAACAATAAAAAAATACAAAT
CAGAAAAACAGCACAGTATAACAACTTTATTTAGCATTTACAATCTATTAGGTATTATAAGTAATCTAGC
CAGATCCTCTACGCCGGACGCATCGTGGCCGGCATCACCGGCGCCACAGGTGCGGTTGCTGGCGCCTATA
TCGCCGACATCACCGATGGGGAAGATCGGGCTCGCCACTTCGGGCTCATGAGCGCTTGTTTCGGCGTGGG
TATGGTGGCAGGCCCCGTGGCCGGGGGACTGTTGGGCGCCATCTCCTTGCATGCACCATTCCTTGCGGCG
GCGGTGCTCAACGGCCTCAACCTACTACTGGGCTGCTTCCTAATGCAGGAGTCGCATAAGGGAGAGCGTC
GAATGGTGCACTCTCAGTACAATCTGCTCTGATGCCGCATAGTTAAGCCAGCCCCGACACCCGCCAACAC
CCGCTGACGCGCCCTGACGGGCTTGTCTGCTCCCGGCATCCGCTTACAGACAAGCTGTGACCGTCTCCGG
GAGCTGCATGTGTCAGAGGTTTTCACCGTCATCACCGAAACGCGCGAGACGAAAGGGCCTCGTGATACGC
CTATTTTTATAGGTTAATGTCATGATAATAATGGTTTCTTAGACGTCAGGTGGCACTTTTCGGGGAAATG
TGCGCGGAACCCCTATTTGTTTATTTTTCTAAATACATTCAAATATGTATCCGCTCATGAGACAATAACC
CTGATAAATGCTTCAATAATATTGAAAAAGGAAGAGTATGAGTATTCAACATTTCCGTGTCGCCCTTATT
CCCTTTTTTGCGGCATTTTGCCTTCCTGTTTTTGCTCACCCAGAAACGCTGGTGAAAGTAAAAGATGCTG
AAGATCAGTTGGGTGCACGAGTGGGTTACATCGAACTGGATCTCAACAGCGGTAAGATCCTTGAGAGTTT
TCGCCCCGAAGAACGTTTTCCAATGATGAGCACTTTTAAAGTTCTGCTATGTGGCGCGGTATTATCCCGT
ATTGACGCCGGGCAAGAGCAACTCGGTCGCCGCATACACTATTCTCAGAATGACTTGGTTGAGTACTCAC
CAGTCACAGAAAAGCATCTTACGGATGGCATGACAGTAAGAGAATTATGCAGTGCTGCCATAACCATGAG
TGATAACACTGCGGCCAACTTACTTCTGACAACGATCGGAGGACCGAAGGAGCTAACCGCTTTTTTGCAC
AACATGGGGGATCATGTAACTCGCCTTGATCGTTGGGAACCGGAGCTGAATGAAGCCATACCAAACGACG
AGCGTGACACCACGATGCCTGTAGCAATGGCAACAACGTTGCGCAAACTATTAACTGGCGAACTACTTAC
TCTAGCTTCCCGGCAACAATTAATAGACTGGATGGAGGCGGATAAAGTTGCAGGACCACTTCTGCGCTCG
GCCCTTCCGGCTGGCTGGTTTATTGCTGATAAATCTGGAGCCGGTGAGCGTGGGTCTCGCGGTATCATTG
CAGCACTGGGGCCAGATGGTAAGCCCTCCCGTATCGTAGTTATCTACACGACGGGGAGTCAGGCAACTAT
GGATGAACGAAATAGACAGATCGCTGAGATAGGTGCCTCACTGATTAAGCATTGGTAACTGTCAGACCAA
GTTTACTCATATATACTTTAGATTGATTTAAAACTTCATTTTTAATTTAAAAGGATCTAGGTGAAGATCC
TTTTTGATAATCTCATGACCAAAATCCCTTAACGTGAGTTTTCGTTCCACTGAGCGTCAGACCCCGTAGA
AAAGATCAAAGGATCTTCTTGAGATCCTTTTTTTCTGCGCGTAATCTGCTGCTTGCAAACAAAAAAACCA
CCGCTACCAGCGGTGGTTTGTTTGCCGGATCAAGAGCTACCAACTCTTTTTCCGAAGGTAACTGGCTTCA
GCAGAGCGCAGATACCAAATACTGTTCTTCTAGTGTAGCCGTAGTTAGGCCACCACTTCAAGAACTCTGT
AGCACCGCCTACATACCTCGCTCTGCTAATCCTGTTACCAGTGGCTGCTGCCAGTGGCGATAAGTCGTGT
CTTACCGGGTTGGACTCAAGACGATAGTTACCGGATAAGGCGCAGCGGTCGGGCTGAACGGGGGGTTCGT
GCACACAGCCCAGCTTGGAGCGAACGACCTACACCGAACTGAGATACCTACAGCGTGAGCTATGAGAAAG
CGCCACGCTTCCCGAAGGGAGAAAGGCGGACAGGTATCCGGTAAGCGGCAGGGTCGGAACAGGAGAGCGC
ACGAGGGAGCTTCCAGGGGGAAACGCCTGGTATCTTTATAGTCCTGTCGGGTTTCGCCACCTCTGACTTG
AGCGTCGATTTTTGTGATGCTCGTCAGGGGGGCGGAGCCTATGGAAAAACGCCAGCAACGCGGCCTTTTT
ACGGTTCCTGGCCTTTTGCTGGCCTTTTGCTCACATGTTCTTTCCTGCGTTATCCCCTGATTCTGTGGAT
AACCGTATTACCGCCTTTGAGTGAGCTGATACCGCTCGCCGCAGCCGAACGACCGAGCGCAGCGAGTCAG
TGAGCGAGGAAGCGGAAGAGCGCCCAATACGCAAACCGCCTCTCCCCGCGCGTTGGCCGATTCATTAATG
CAGCTGTGGAATGTGTGTCAGTTAGGGTGTGGAAAGTCCCCAGGCTCCCCAGCAGGCAGAAGTATGCAAA
GCATGCATCTCAATTAGTCAGCAACCAGGTGTGGAAAGTCCCCAGGCTCCCCAGCAGGCAGAAGTATGCA
AAGCATGCATCTCAATTAGTCAGCAACCATAGTCCCGCCCCTAACTCCGCCCATCCCGCCCCTAACTCCG
CCCAGTTCCGCCCATTCTCCGCCCCATGGCTGACTAATTTTTTTTATTTATGCAGAGGCCGAGGCCGCCT
CGGCCTCTGAGCTATTCCAGAAGTAGTGAGGAGGCTTTTTTGGAGGCCTAGGCTTTTGCAAAAAGCTTGG
ACACAAGACAGGCTTGCGAGATATGTTTGAGAATACCACTTTATCCCGCGTCAGGGAGAGGCAGTGCGTA
AAAAGACGCGGACTCATGTGAAATACTGGTTTTTAGTGCGCCAGATCTCTATAATCTCGCGCAACCTATT
TTCCCCTCGAACACTTTTTAAGCCGTAGATAAACAGGCTGGGACACTTCACATGAGCGAAAAATACATCG
TCACCTGGGACATGTTGCAGATCCATGCACGTAAACTCGCAAGCCGACTGATGCCTTCTGAACAATGGAA
AGGCATTATTGCCGTAAGCCGTGGCGGTCTGTACCGGGTGCGTTACTGGCGCGTGAACTGGGTATTCGTC
ATGTCGATACCGTTTGTATTTCCAGCTACGATCACGACAACCAGCGCGAGCTTAAAGTGCTGAAACGCGC
AGAAGGCGATGGCGAAGGCTTCATCGTTATTGATGACCTGGTGGATACCGGTGGTACTGCGGTTGCGATT
CGTGAAATGTATCCAAAAGCGCACTTTGTCACCATCTTCGCAAAACCGGCTGGTCGTCCGCTGGTTGATG
ACTATGTTGTTGATATCCCGCAAGATACCTGGATTGAACAGCCGTGGGATATGGGCGTCGTATTCGTCCC
GCCAATCTCCGGTCGCTAATCTTTTCAACGCCTGGCACTGCCGGGCGTTGTTCTTTTTAACTTCAGGCGG
GTTACAATAGTTTCCAGTAAGTATTCTGGAGGCTGCATCCATGACACAGGCAAACCTGAGCGAAACCCTG
TTCAAACCCCGCTTTAAACATCCTGAAACCTCGACGCTAGTCCGCCGCTTTAATCACGGCGCACAACCGC
CTGTGCAGTCGGCCCTTGATGGTAAAACCATCCCTCACTGGTATCGCATGATTAACCGTCTGATGTGGAT
CTGGCGCGGCATTGACCCACGCGAAATCCTCGACGTCCAGGCACGTATTGTGATGAGCGATGCCGAACGT
ACCGACGATGATTTATACGATACGGTGATTGGCTACCGTGGCGGCAACTGGATTTATGAGTGGGCCCCGG
ATCTTTGTGAAGGAACCTTACTTCTGTGGTGTG
Features (pLannotate 1.2.2; 31 found; start..end, strand, type, name):
     43..108     +  intron         small t intron: SV40 (simian virus 40) small t antigen intron
    238..258     +  CDS            SV40 NLS: nuclear localization signal of SV40 (simian virus 40) large T antigen
    577..660     +  CDS            large T antigen (fragment): large T antigen from SV40 (simian virus 40)
    683..817     +  polyA_signal   SV40 poly(A) signal: SV40 polyadenylation signal
    984..1313    +  CDS            nef (fragment): NEF_HV1BR - Experimental evidence at protein level: Swiss-Prot protein existence level 1. Extracellular Nef protein targets CD4(+) T-lymphocytes for apoptosis by interacting with CXCR4 surface receptors (PubMed:14990729). From Human immunodeficiency virus type 1 group M subtype B (isolate BRU/LAI) (HIV-1).
   1361..1618    +  LTR            5' LTR (truncated): truncated 5' long terminal repeat (LTR) from HIV-1
   1665..1790    +  misc_feature   HIV-1 Ψ: packaging signal of human immunodeficiency virus type 1
   1774..2137    +  CDS            HIV-1 gag (fragment): gag protein from human immunodeficiency virus 1; gag
   2283..2516    +  misc_feature   RRE: The Rev response element (RRE) of HIV-1 allows for Rev-dependent mRNA export from the nucleus to the cytoplasm.
   2893..2993    +  CDS            Rev (fragment): human immunodeficiency virus 1 (HIV-1) Rev protein; rev; enhances nuclear export of unspliced and incompletely spliced viral mRNAs
   3038..3155    +  misc_feature   cPPT/CTS: central polypurine tract and central termination sequence of HIV-1
   3295..3702    +  promoter       SFFV promoter: spleen focus-forming virus long terminal repeat (LTR) promoter
   3721..4419    +  CDS            TagBFP: TagBFP is a basic (constitutively fluorescent) blue fluorescent protein published in 2008, derived from Entacmaea quadricolor. It is reported to be a very rapidly-maturing monomer with very low acid sensitivity.
   4513..4530    +  CDS            3xFLAG (fragment): three tandem FLAG® epitope tags, followed by an enterokinase cleavage site
   4543..6555    +  CDS            BICP0: ICP0_BHV1J - Experimental evidence at protein level: Swiss-Prot protein existence level 1. Evades nuclear antiviral defenses triggered by dsDNA viruses. Acts during the initial stages of lytic infection and the reactivation of latent viral genome. Prevents the antiviral effect of nuclear bodies by degrading host PML and SP100. From Bovine herpesvirus 1.1 (strain Jura) (BoHV-1) (Infectious bovine rhinotracheitis virus).
   6546..6746    +  CDS            nef (fragment): NEF_HV1Z2 - Experimental evidence at protein level: Swiss-Prot protein existence level 1. Extracellular Nef protein targets CD4(+) T-lymphocytes for apoptosis by interacting with CXCR4 surface receptors. From Human immunodeficiency virus type 1 group M subtype D (isolate Z2/CDC-Z34) (HIV-1).
   6748..6779    +  LTR            3' LTR (ΔU3) (fragment): self-inactivating 3' long terminal repeat (LTR) from HIV-1
   6827..7007    +  LTR            5' LTR (truncated): truncated 5' long terminal repeat (LTR) from HIV-1
   7969..8067    -  CDS            TBC1D5 (fragment): TBCD5_HUMAN - Also known as KIAA0210. Experimental evidence at protein level: Swiss-Prot protein existence level 1. May act as a GTPase-activating protein (GAP) for Rab family protein(s). May act as a GAP for RAB7A. Can displace RAB7A and retromer CSC subcomplex from the endosomal membrane to the cytosol; at least retromer displacement seems to require its catalytic activity (PubMed:19531583, PubMed:20923837). Required for retrograde transport of cargo proteins from endosomes to the trans-Golgi network (TGN); the function seems to require its catalytic activity. Involved in regulation of autop
   8473..8752    +  CDS            TcR (fragment): tetracycline efflux protein; tet; confers resistance to tetracycline
   8753..8801    -  misc_feature   bom (fragment): basis of mobility region from pBR322
   8903..8938    -  CDS            rop (fragment): Rop protein, which maintains plasmids at low copy number; rop
   9033..9137    +  promoter       AmpR promoter: bla
   9138..9998    +  CDS            AmpR: β-lactamase; bla; confers resistance to ampicillin, carbenicillin, and related antibiotics
  10169..10757   +  rep_origin     ori: high-copy-number ColE1/pMB1/pBR322/pUC origin of replication
  10940..10996   +  CDS            lacI (fragment): lac repressor; lacI; The lac repressor binds to the lac operator to inhibit transcription in E. coli. This inhibition can be relieved by adding lactose or isopropyl-β-D-thiogalactopyranoside (IPTG).
  11003..11332   +  promoter       SV40 promoter: SV40 enhancer and early promoter
  11532..11651   +  CDS            gpt (fragment): XGPT_ECOLI - Also known as gpp, gxu. Experimental evidence at protein level: Swiss-Prot protein existence level 1. Purine salvage pathway enzyme that catalyzes the transfer of the ribosyl-5-phosphate group from 5-phospho-alpha-D-ribose 1- diphosphate (PRPP) to the N9 position of the 6-oxopurines guanine and xanthine to form the corresponding ribonucleotides GMP (guanosine 5'- monophosphate) and XMP (xanthosine 5'-monophosphate), with the release of PPi. To a lesser extent, also acts on hypoxanthine (PubMed:9100006, PubMed:3886014). Does not ribophosphorylate adenine (PubMed:3886014). From Esch
  11651..11986   +  CDS            gpt (fragment): XGPT_ECOLI - Also known as gpp, gxu. Experimental evidence at protein level: Swiss-Prot protein existence level 1. Purine salvage pathway enzyme that catalyzes the transfer of the ribosyl-5-phosphate group from 5-phospho-alpha-D-ribose 1- diphosphate (PRPP) to the N9 position of the 6-oxopurines guanine and xanthine to form the corresponding ribonucleotides GMP (guanosine 5'- monophosphate) and XMP (xanthosine 5'-monophosphate), with the release of PPi. To a lesser extent, also acts on hypoxanthine (PubMed:9100006, PubMed:3886014). Does not ribophosphorylate adenine (PubMed:3886014). From Esch
  12081..12386   +  CDS            frsA (fragment): FRSA_ECOLI - Also known as yafA. Experimental evidence at protein level: Swiss-Prot protein existence level 1. Catalyzes the hydrolysis of esters (PubMed:15808744). Displays esterase activity toward pNP-butyrate (PubMed:15808744). May stimulate mixed-acid fermentation by acting as a fermentation/respiration switch that down-regulates respiration and up- regulates fermentation rates (PubMed:15169777). From Escherichia coli (strain K12).
  12390..41      +  CDS            small t antigen (fragment) (across the origin): SV40 (simian virus 40) small t antigen
