[The description below was written by a language model from this plasmid's Addgene catalogue record and pLannotate feature annotations shown in this document.]
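Description:
pTRIP-SFFV-tagBFP-2A-FLAG-coBICP0 is an HIV-1-derived lentiviral transfer plasmid of about 12.4 kb, built on the pTRIP-SFFV-tagBFP-2A backbone. It is propagated in E. coli through a high-copy ColE1/pUC-type origin with ampicillin selection (AmpR under its own bla promoter). The viral portion carries an annotated 5' LTR, the Ψ packaging signal overlapping a gag fragment, the Rev response element for Rev-dependent export of the genomic RNA, and the cPPT/CTS central flap that aids nuclear import. Downstream of the cargo lies a ΔU3 (self-inactivating) 3' LTR, so the integrated provirus lacks LTR promoter activity and expression depends on the internal promoter. No WPRE is annotated.

The payload is a single open reading frame driven by the spleen focus-forming virus (SFFV) LTR promoter, which is strong in haematopoietic and many other mammalian cells. It encodes the blue fluorescent protein TagBFP, a 2A self-cleaving peptide (named in the record but not separately annotated), and an N-terminally FLAG-tagged, codon-optimized BICP0 from bovine alphaherpesvirus 1. The 2A element yields BFP and FLAG-BICP0 as separate proteins from one transcript, so blue fluorescence marks transduced cells while the FLAG epitope allows detection of the viral protein. BICP0 is the ICP0 homologue, annotated as counteracting nuclear antiviral defences by degrading PML and SP100.

The remaining annotations (an SV40 promoter with gpt fragments, SV40 small t intron and poly(A) signal, and pieces of TcR, rop, bom and lacI) appear to be remnants of older parental vectors rather than intended functional elements. The stated purpose is simply expression of this cassette. The associated study concerns viral proteins that trigger centromeric DNA amplification and nuclear cGAS activation.
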