Addgene plasmid #235543: pTRIP-SFFV-tagBFP-2A-FLAG-coBICP0
Purpose: To express tagBFP-2A-FLAG-coBICP0 (co = codon-optimized)
Depositing lab: Nicolas Manel. Depositing organization: Institut Curie. Publication: Centromeric DNA amplification triggered by viral proteins activates nuclear cGAS. Lahaye X, Tran Van P, Chakraborty C, Shmakova A, Cao NTB, Ferran H, Ait-Mohamed O, Maurin M, Waterfall JJ, Kaufer BB, Fischer P, Hennig T, Dolken L, Lomonte P, Fachinetti D, Manel N. Cell. 2025 May 29:S0092-8674(25)00556-2. doi: 10.1016/j.cell.2025.05.008. PubMed 40460826.
Backbone
  Vector backbone: pTRIP-SFFV-tagBFP-2A
  Vector type: Lentiviral
Growth in bacteria
  Bacterial resistance: Ampicillin, 100 μg/mL
  Growth temperature: 30°C
  Growth strain: NEB Stable
  Copy number: High Copy
Gene/Insert
  Gene/Insert name: BICP0
  Species: Bovine alphaherpesvirus 1 (BHV-1)
  Tag / fusion protein: FLAG (N terminal on insert)
  Cloning method: Restriction Enzyme; 5′ cloning site Unknown (unknown if destroyed)
Terms and licenses: Academic/Nonprofit Terms; Industry Terms: Not Available to Industry
How to cite: pTRIP-SFFV-tagBFP-2A-FLAG-coBICP0 was a gift from Nicolas Manel (Addgene plasmid # 235543 ; http://n2t.net/addgene:235543 ; RRID:Addgene_235543)
